>Addgene plasmid #212788 | pHyg-CUbo(K63R)-9myc | addgene full sequence | sequence record 420540 | Addgene NGS Result
GAACGCGGCCGCCAGCTGAAGCTTCGTACGCTGCAGGTCGACGGGAGCGGAGCAGGTGCTGGTGCTGGTG
CTGGAGCAATTCTGGGAGTGCAGGTGGAAACCATCTCCCCAGGAGACGGGCGCACCTTCCCCAAGCGCGG
CCAGACCTGCGTGGTGCACTACACCGGGATGCTTGAAGATGGAAAGAAATTTGATTCCTCCCGGGACAGA
AACAAGCCCTTTAAGTTTATGCTAGGCAAGCAGGAGGTGATCCGAGGCTGGGAAGAAGGGGTTGCCCAGA
TGAGTGTGGGTCAGAGAGCCAAACTGACTATATCTCCAGATTATGCCTATGGTGCCACTGGGCACCCAGG
CATCATCCCACCACATGCCACTCTCGTCTTCGATGTGGAGCTTCTAAAACTGGAAGGGTCGACCGGTATC
CCTCCAGATCAACAAAGATTGATCTTTGCCGGTAAGCAGCTAGAAGACGGTAGAACGCTGTCTGATTACA
ACATTCAGCGAGAGTCCACCTTACATCTTGTGCTAAGGCTAAGAGGTGTTACTGGATCATCCGGTTCTGC
TGCTAGTGGTGAACAAAAGTTGATTTCTGAAGAAGATTTGAACGGTGAACAAAAGCTAATCTCCGAGGAA
GACTTGAACGGTGAACAAAAATTAATCTCAGAAGAAGACTTGAACGGATCCTCTAGAGGTGAACAAAAGT
TGATTTCTGAAGAAGATTTGAACGGTGAACAAAAGCTAATCTCCGAGGAAGACTTGAACGGTGAACAAAA
ATTAATCTCAGAAGAAGACTTGAACGGATCCTCTAGAGGTGAACAAAAGTTGATTTCTGAAGAAGATTTG
AACGGTGAACAAAAGCTAATCTCCGAGGAAGACTTGAACGGTGAACAAAAATTAATCTCAGAAGAAGACT
TGAACGGATCCACTAGCTAAAAAGTGGAACGATCATTCAAGAGATCCCCGGGTTAATTAAGGCGCGCCAG
ATCTGTTTAGCTTGCCTCGTCCCCGCCGGGTCACCCGGCCAGCGACATGGAGGCCCAGAATACCCTCCTT
GACAGTCTTGACGTGCGCAGCTCAGGGGCATGATGTGACTGTCGCCCGTACATTTAGCCCATACATCCCC
ATGTATAATCATTTGCATCCATACATTTTGATGGCCGCACGGCGCGAAGCAAAAATTACGGCTCCTCGCT
GCGGACCTGCGAGCAGGGAAACGCTCCCCTCACAGACGCGTTGAATTGTCCCCACGCCGCGCCCCTGTAG
AGAAATATAAAAGGTTAGGATTTGCCACTGAGGTTCTTCTTTCATATACTTCCTTTTAAAATCTTGCTAG
GATACAGTTCTCACATCACATCCGAACATAAACAACCATGGGTAAAAAGCCTGAACTCACCGCGACGTCT
GTCGAGAAGTTTCTGATCGAAAAGTTCGACAGCGTCTCCGACCTGATGCAGCTCTCGGAGGGCGAAGAAT
CTCGTGCTTTCAGCTTCGATGTAGGAGGGCGTGGATATGTCCTGCGGGTAAATAGCTGCGCCGATGGTTT
CTACAAAGATCGTTATGTTTATCGGCACTTTGCATCGGCCGCGCTCCCGATTCCGGAAGTGCTTGACATT
GGGGAATTCAGCGAGAGCCTGACCTATTGCATCTCCCGCCGTGCACAGGGTGTCACGTTGCAAGACCTGC
CTGAAACCGAACTGCCCGCTGTTCTGCAGCCGGTCGCGGAGGCCATGGATGCGATCGCTGCGGCCGATCT
TAGCCAGACGAGCGGGTTCGGCCCATTCGGACCGCAAGGAATCGGTCAATACACTACATGGCGTGATTTC
ATATGCGCGATTGCTGATCCCCATGTGTATCACTGGCAAACTGTGATGGACGACACCGTCAGTGCGTCCG
TCGCGCAGGCTCTCGATGAGCTGATGCTTTGGGCCGAGGACTGCCCCGAAGTCCGGCACCTCGTGCACGC
GGATTTCGGCTCCAACAATGTCCTGACGGACAATGGCCGCATAACAGCGGTCATTGACTGGAGCGAGGCG
ATGTTCGGGGATTCCCAATACGAGGTCGCCAACATCTTCTTCTGGAGGCCGTGGTTGGCTTGTATGGAGC
AGCAGACGCGCTACTTCGAGCGGAGGCATCCGGAGCTTGCAGGATCGCCGCGGCTCCGGGCGTATATGCT
CCGCATTGGTCTTGACCAACTCTATCAGAGCTTGGTTGACGGCAATTTCGATGATGCAGCTTGGGCGCAG
GGTCGATGCGACGCAATCGTCCGATCCGGAGCCGGGACTGTCGGGCGTACACAAATCGCCCGCAGAAGCG
CGGCCGTCTGGACCGATGGCTGTGTAGAAGTACTCGCCGATAGTGGAAACCGACGCCCCAGCACTCGTCC
GAGGGCAAAGGAATAATCTCGAGTCATGTAATTAGTTATGTCACGCTTACATTCACGCCCTCCCCCCACA
TCCGCTCTAACCGAAAAGGAAGGAGTTAGACAACCTGAAGTCTAGGTCCCTATTTATTTTTTTATAGTTA
TGTTAGTATTAAGAACGTTATTTATATTTCAAATTTTTCTTTTTTTTCTGTACAGACGCGTGTACGCATG
TAACATTATACTGAAAACCTTGCTTGAGAAGGTTTTGGGACGCTCGAAGGCTTTAACGAGCTCGAATTCA
TCGATGATATCAGATCCACTAGTGGCCTATGCGGCCGCGGATCTGCCGGTCTCCCTATAGTGAGTCGTAT
TAATTTCGATAAGCCAGGTTAACCTGCATTAATGAATCGGCCAACGCGCGGGGAGAGGCGGTTTGCGTAT
TGGGCGCTCTTCCGCTTCCTCGCTCACTGACTCGCTGCGCTCGGTCGTTCGGCTGCGGCGAGCGGTATCA
GCTCACTCAAAGGCGGTAATACGGTTATCCACAGAATCAGGGGATAACGCAGGAAAGAACATGTGAGCAA
AAGGCCAGCAAAAGGCCAGGAACCGTAAAAAGGCCGCGTTGCTGGCGTTTTTCCATAGGCTCCGCCCCCC
TGACGAGCATCACAAAAATCGACGCTCAAGTCAGAGGTGGCGAAACCCGACAGGACTATAAAGATACCAG
GCGTTTCCCCCTGGAAGCTCCCTCGTGCGCTCTCCTGTTCCGACCCTGCCGCTTACCGGATACCTGTCCG
CCTTTCTCCCTTCGGGAAGCGTGGCGCTTTCTCATAGCTCACGCTGTAGGTATCTCAGTTCGGTGTAGGT
CGTTCGCTCCAAGCTGGGCTGTGTGCACGAACCCCCCGTTCAGCCCGACCGCTGCGCCTTATCCGGTAAC
TATCGTCTTGAGTCCAACCCGGTAAGACACGACTTATCGCCACTGGCAGCAGCCACTGGTAACAGGATTA
GCAGAGCGAGGTATGTAGGCGGTGCTACAGAGTTCTTGAAGTGGTGGCCTAACTACGGCTACACTAGAAG
AACAGTATTTGGTATCTGCGCTCTGCTGAAGCCAGTTACCTTCGGAAAAAGAGTTGGTAGCTCTTGATCC
GGCAAACAAACCACCGCTGGTAGCGGTGGTTTTTTTGTTTGCAAGCAGCAGATTACGCGCAGAAAAAAAG
GATCTCAAGAAGATCCTTTGATCTTTTCTACGGGGTCTGACGCTCAGTGGAACGAAAACTCACGTTAAGG
GATTTTGGTCATGAGATTATCAAAAAGGATCTTCACCTAGATCCTTTTAAATTAAAAATGAAGTTTTAAA
TCAATCTAAAGTATATATGAGTAAACTTGGTCTGACAGTTACCAATGCTTAATCAGTGAGGCACCTATCT
CAGCGATCTGTCTATTTCGTTCATCCATAGTTGCCTGACTCCCCGTCGTGTAGATAACTACGATACGGGA
GGGCTTACCATCTGGCCCCAGTGCTGCAATGATACCGCGAGACCCACGCTCACCGGCTCCAGATTTATCA
GCAATAAACCAGCCAGCCGGAAGGGCCGAGCGCAGAAGTGGTCCTGCAACTTTATCCGCCTCCATCCAGT
CTATTAATTGTTGCCGGGAAGCTAGAGTAAGTAGTTCGCCAGTTAATAGTTTGCGCAACGTTGTTGCCAT
TGCTACAGGCATCGTGGTGTCACGCTCGTCGTTTGGTATGGCTTCATTCAGCTCCGGTTCCCAACGATCA
AGGCGAGTTACATGATCCCCCATGTTGTGCAAAAAAGCGGTTAGCTCCTTCGGTCCTCCGATCGTTGTCA
GAAGTAAGTTGGCCGCAGTGTTATCACTCATGGTTATGGCAGCACTGCATAATTCTCTTACTGTCATGCC
ATCCGTAAGATGCTTTTCTGTGACTGGTGAGTACTCAACCAAGTCATTCTGAGAATAGTGTATGCGGCGA
CCGAGTTGCTCTTGCCCGGCGTCAATACGGGATAATACCGCGCCACATAGCAGAACTTTAAAAGTGCTCA
TCATTGGAAAACGTTCTTCGGGGCGAAAACTCTCAAGGATCTTACCGCTGTTGAGATCCAGTTCGATGTA
ACCCACTCGTGCACCCAACTGATCTTCAGCATCTTTTACTTTCACCAGCGTTTCTGGGTGAGCAAAAACA
GGAAGGCAAAATGCCGCAAAAAAGGGAATAAGGGCGACACGGAAATGTTGAATACTCATACTCTTCCTTT
TTCAATATTATTGAAGCATTTATCAGGGTTATTGTCTCATGAGCGGATACATATTTGAATGTATTTAGAA
AAATAAACAAATAGGGGTTCCGCGCACATTTCCCCGAAAAGTGCCACCTGACGTCTAAGAAACCATTATT
ATCATGACATTAACCTATAAAAATAGGCGTATCACGAGGCCCTTTCGTCTCGCGCGTTTCGGTGATGACG
GTGAAAACCTCTGACACATGCAGCTCCCGGAGACGGTCACAGCTTGTCTGTAAGCGGATGCCGGGAGCAG
ACAAGCCCGTCAGGGCGCGTCAGCGGGTGTTGGCGGGTGTCGGGGCTGGCTTAACTATGCGGCATCAGAG
CAGATTGTACTGAGAGTGCACCATATGGACATATTGTCGTTAGAACGCGGCTACAATTAATACATAACCT
TATGTATCATACACATACGATTTAGGTGACACTATA
Features (pLannotate 1.2.2; 13 found; start..end, strand, type, name):
     83..405     +  CDS            FKBP (fragment): human FK506-binding protein FKBP12
    415..538     +  CDS            ubiquitin (fragment): Saccharomyces cerevisiae ubiquitin
    568..918     +  CDS            13xMyc (fragment): 13 tandem Myc epitope tags
   1024..2398    +  gene           hphMX6 (fragment): yeast selectable marker conferring hygromycin resistance
   2450..2639    +  terminator     CYC1 terminator: S. cerevisiae CYC1; transcription terminator for CYC1
   2714..2732    -  promoter       T7 promoter: promoter for bacteriophage T7 RNA polymerase
   2754..2807    -  CDS            lacI (fragment): lac repressor; lacI; The lac repressor binds to the lac operator to inhibit transcription in E. coli. This inhibition can be relieved by adding lactose or isopropyl-β-D-thiogalactopyranoside (IPTG).
   2990..3578    -  rep_origin     ori: high-copy-number ColE1/pMB1/pBR322/pUC origin of replication
   3749..4609    -  CDS            AmpR: β-lactamase; bla; confers resistance to ampicillin, carbenicillin, and related antibiotics
   4610..4714    -  promoter       AmpR promoter: bla
   4809..4844    +  CDS            rop (fragment): Rop protein, which maintains plasmids at low copy number; rop
   4946..4997    +  misc_feature   bom (fragment): basis of mobility region from pBR322
   5060..2       +  promoter       SP6 promoter (across the origin): promoter for bacteriophage SP6 RNA polymerase
