[The description below was written by a language model from this plasmid's Addgene catalogue record and pLannotate feature annotations shown in this document.]
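Description:
pHyg-CUbo(K63R)-9myc is a 5,076-nt PCR-template plasmid from the pYM family, used for C-terminal tagging of chromosomal genes in budding yeast. It is not maintained in yeast: no yeast replication origin or centromere is annotated. Instead, it serves as a template from which a tag-plus-marker cassette is amplified with primers carrying homology to the target locus, so that the product integrates by homologous recombination in frame at the 3′ end of the chosen open reading frame. In E. coli it is propagated at high copy through a ColE1/pUC-type origin, with selection by ampicillin (AmpR under its bla promoter). Short lacI, rop and bom fragments and flanking SP6 and T7 promoters are remnants of the cloning backbone. The record lists it as an empty backbone with no gene insert.

The tagging module consists of three consecutive coding segments: an FKBP12 domain, a partial yeast ubiquitin sequence, and a run of Myc epitopes. The Myc run was matched by the annotation software to a 13xMyc reference but is named 9myc by the depositor. The name and the associated publication, which describes an inducible, linkage-specific polyubiquitylation tool, suggest that "CUbo" is a C-terminal ubiquitin fragment, here carrying a K63R substitution. The feature table does not resolve this mutation. The role of FKBP as a dimerisation handle for inducible recruitment is an inference from its common use, not something the record states. The Myc repeats allow immunodetection of the tagged protein. Downstream lie the hphMX6 hygromycin-resistance marker for selecting yeast integrants and a CYC1 terminator.
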