Addgene plasmid #212788: pHyg-CUbo(K63R)-9myc
Purpose: (Empty Backbone) C-terminal PCR-based tagging with CUbo(K63R)-9myc in budding yeast with HygR selection
Depositing lab: Helle Ulrich. Depositing organization: Institut fuer Molekulare Biologie (IMB Mainz). Publication: Ubiquiton-An inducible, linkage-specific polyubiquitylation tool. Renz C, Asimaki E, Meister C, Albanese V, Petriukov K, Krapoth NC, Wegmann S, Wollscheid HP, Wong RP, Fulzele A, Chen JX, Leon S, Ulrich HD. Mol Cell. 2024 Jan 18;84(2):386-400.e11. doi: 10.1016/j.molcel.2023.11.016. Epub 2023 Dec 15. PubMed 38103558.
Backbone
  Vector backbone: pYM
  Vector type: PCR-based tagging
  Selectable markers: Hygromycin
Growth in bacteria
  Bacterial resistance: Ampicillin, 100 μg/mL
  Growth temperature: 37°C
  Growth strain: Top10
  Copy number: High Copy
Gene/Insert
  Gene/Insert name: None
Terms and licenses: Academic/Nonprofit Terms; Industry Terms: Not Available to Industry
Depositor comments: pHU5771
How to cite: pHyg-CUbo(K63R)-9myc was a gift from Helle Ulrich (Addgene plasmid # 212788 ; http://n2t.net/addgene:212788 ; RRID:Addgene_212788)
